Addgene plasmid #144481: TFORF3005
Purpose: Lentiviral vector for overexpressing transcription factor ORFs with unique 24-bp barcodes. Barcodes facilitate identification of transcription factors in pooled screens.
Depositing lab: Feng Zhang. Depositing organization: Broad Institute. Publication: A transcription factor atlas of directed differentiation. Joung J, Ma S, Tay T, Geiger-Schuller KR, Kirchgatterer PC, Verdine VK, Guo B, Arias-Garcia MA, Allen WE, Singh A, Kuksenko O, Abudayyeh OO, Gootenberg JS, Fu Z, Macrae RK, Buenrostro JD, Regev A, Zhang F. Cell. 2023 Jan 5;186(1):209-229.e26. doi: 10.1016/j.cell.2022.11.026. PubMed 36608654.
Backbone
  Vector backbone: pLX_TRC317
  Backbone manufacturer: Broad Institute Genetic Perturbation Platform
  Backbone size w/o insert (bp): 8264
  Vector type: Mammalian Expression, Lentiviral
  Selectable markers: Puromycin
Growth in bacteria
  Bacterial resistance: Ampicillin, 100 μg/mL
  Growth temperature: 37°C
  Growth strain: NEB Stable
  Copy number: High Copy
Gene/Insert
  Gene/Insert name: SMAD4
  Species: H. sapiens (human)
  Insert size (bp): 1862
  Entrez Gene: SMAD4 (a.k.a. DPC4, JIP, MADH4, MYHRS)
  Promoter: EF1a
  Tag / fusion protein: V5 (C terminal on insert)
  Cloning method: Gateway Cloning
  Sequencing primers: 5′ GGGTGGAGACTGAAGTTAGGCCAG; 3′ CACATAGCGTAAAAGGAGCAACATAG
Resource information
  A portion of this plasmid was derived from a plasmid made by: Broad Institute Genetic Perturbation Platform
Terms and licenses: Academic/Nonprofit Terms; Industry Terms: Not Available to Industry
Depositor comments: NM_005359.5 Please test multiple small colonies in case of plasmid recombination. To make this collection available in a timely manner, a portion of this collection was not fully sequenced by Addgene. If an Addgene verified full plasmid sequence is not available, please contact us prior to placing an order to request the full sequence.
How to cite: TFORF3005 was a gift from Feng Zhang (Addgene plasmid # 144481 ; http://n2t.net/addgene:144481 ; RRID:Addgene_144481)
