[The description below was written by a language model from this plasmid's Addgene catalogue record and pLannotate feature annotations shown in this document.]
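Description:
TFORF3005 is a lentiviral mammalian expression plasmid built on the pLX_TRC317 backbone from the Broad Institute Genetic Perturbation Platform. It carries the human SMAD4 open reading frame as one member of a barcoded transcription factor ORF collection. In bacteria it is maintained through a high-copy ColE1/pUC-type origin and selected with ampicillin via the β-lactamase gene. An f1 origin and remnants of a lac/lacZα cloning region are also present in the backbone. The depositor warns that the plasmid can recombine during propagation, which is a common issue with LTR-containing vectors.

The viral portion has a third-generation layout. An RSV promoter drives a truncated HIV-1 5' LTR, followed by the Ψ packaging signal with a partial gag sequence, the RRE for Rev-dependent export, a cPPT/CTS element, WPRE to enhance transcript expression, and a self-inactivating ΔU3 3' LTR with a downstream SV40 polyadenylation signal. Within this genome, an SV40 promoter expresses puromycin N-acetyltransferase for selecting transduced cells. A separate EF-1α promoter drives SMAD4. The ORF was inserted by Gateway cloning and is flanked by attB1 and attB2 sites, with a V5 epitope tag after attB2 that gives a C-terminal fusion for detection.

According to the record, each construct in the series carries a unique 24-bp barcode, although the feature table does not annotate it. The barcode allows the delivered transcription factor to be identified in pooled overexpression screens, such as those probing directed differentiation of cells. The annotated sequence of about 10.1 kb matches the stated backbone plus insert sizes.
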