Features (pLannotate 1.2.2; 34 found; start..end, strand, type, name):
      5..231     +  promoter       RSV promoter: Rous sarcoma virus enhancer/promoter
    232..412     +  LTR            5' LTR (truncated): truncated 5' long terminal repeat (LTR) from HIV-1
    459..584     +  misc_feature   HIV-1 Ψ: packaging signal of human immunodeficiency virus type 1
    568..931     +  CDS            HIV-1 gag (fragment): gag protein from human immunodeficiency virus 1; gag
   1077..1310    +  misc_feature   RRE: The Rev response element (RRE) of HIV-1 allows for Rev-dependent mRNA export from the nucleus to the cytoplasm.
   1687..1713    +  CDS            Rev (fragment): human immunodeficiency virus 1 (HIV-1) Rev protein; rev; enhances nuclear export of unspliced and incompletely spliced viral mRNAs
   1720..1743    +  promoter       SV40 promoter (fragment): SV40 early promoter
   1744..1815    +  promoter       SV40 promoter (fragment): SV40 enhancer and early promoter
   1839..1974    +  rep_origin     SV40 ori: SV40 origin of replication
   2020..2616    +  CDS            PuroR (fragment): puromycin N-acetyltransferase; pac from Streptomyces; confers resistance to puromycin
   2665..2782    +  misc_feature   cPPT/CTS: central polypurine tract and central termination sequence of HIV-1
   2847..2913    +  CDS            small t antigen (fragment): SV40 (simian virus 40) small t antigen
   2920..4098    +  promoter       EF-1α promoter: strong constitutive promoter for human elongation factor EF-1α
   4119..4136    +  protein_bind   attB1 (fragment): mutant version of attB; core recombination site for the Gateway® BP reaction BP Clonase™
   4142..5797    +  CDS            SMAD4: SMAD4_HUMAN - Also known as DPC4, MADH4. Experimental evidence at protein level: Swiss-Prot protein existence level 1. In muscle physiology, plays a central role in the balance between atrophy and hypertrophy. When recruited by MSTN, promotes atrophy response via phosphorylated SMAD2/4. MSTN decrease causes SMAD4 release and subsequent recruitment by the BMP pathway to promote hypertrophy via phosphorylated SMAD1/5/8. Acts synergistically with SMAD1 and YY1 in bone morphogenetic protein (BMP)-mediated cardiac- specific gene expression. Binds to SMAD binding elements (SBEs) (5'- GTCT/AGAC-3') w
   5800..5823    -  protein_bind   attB2: mutant version of attB; recombination site for the Gateway® BP reaction BP Clonase™
   5831..5872    +  CDS            V5 tag: epitope tag from simian virus 5
   5888..5941    +  promoter       U6 promoter (fragment): RNA polymerase III promoter for human U6 snRNA
   5983..6571    +  misc_feature   WPRE: woodchuck hepatitis virus posttranscriptional regulatory element
   6622..6641    +  misc_feature   cPPT/CTS (fragment): central polypurine tract and central termination sequence of HIV-1
   6643..6876    +  LTR            3' LTR (ΔU3): self-inactivating 3' long terminal repeat (LTR) from HIV-1
   6954..7075    +  polyA_signal   SV40 poly(A) signal: SV40 polyadenylation signal
   7115..7250    +  rep_origin     SV40 ori: SV40 origin of replication
   7271..7289    -  promoter       T7 promoter: promoter for bacteriophage T7 RNA polymerase
   7297..7452    +  CDS            lacZα (fragment): LacZα fragment of β-galactosidase; lacZ fragment
   7457..7885    +  rep_origin     f1 ori (sequence partly withheld): f1 bacteriophage origin of replication; arrow indicates direction of (+) strand synthesis
   7938..8042    +  promoter       AmpR promoter: bla
   8043..8903    +  CDS            AmpR: β-lactamase; bla; confers resistance to ampicillin, carbenicillin, and related antibiotics
   9074..9662    +  rep_origin     ori: high-copy-number ColE1/pMB1/pBR322/pUC origin of replication
   9845..9937    +  CDS            lacI (fragment): lac repressor; lacI; The lac repressor binds to the lac operator to inhibit transcription in E. coli. This inhibition can be relieved by adding lactose or isopropyl-β-D-thiogalactopyranoside (IPTG).
   9950..9971    +  protein_bind   CAP binding site: CAP binding activates transcription in the presence of cAMP. E. coli catabolite activator protein
   9986..10016   +  promoter       lac promoter: promoter for the E. coli lac operon
  10024..10040   +  protein_bind   lac operator: The lac repressor binds to the lac operator to inhibit transcription in E. coli. This inhibition can be relieved by adding lactose or isopropyl-β-D-thiogalactopyranoside (IPTG). lac repressor encoded by lacI
  10085..10103   +  promoter       T3 promoter: promoter for bacteriophage T3 RNA polymerase
>Addgene plasmid #144481 | TFORF3005 | addgene full sequence | sequence record 407356 | Addgene NGS Result
TTAATGTAGTCTTATGCAATACTCTTGTAGTCTTGCAACATGGTAACGATGAGTTAGCAACATGCCTTAC
AAGGAGAGAAAAAGCACCGTGCATGCCGATTGGTGGAAGTAAGGTGGTACGATCGTGCCTTATTAGGAAG
GCAACAGACGGGTCTGACATGGATTGGACGAACCACTGAATTGCCGCATTGCAGAGATATTGTATTTAAG
TGCCTAGCTCGATACATAAACGGGTCTCTCTGGTTAGACCAGATCTGAGCCTGGGAGCTCTCTGGCTAAC
TAGGGAACCCACTGCTTAAGCCTCAATAAAGCTTGCCTTGAGTGCTTCAAGTAGTGTGTGCCCGTCTGTT
GTGTGACTCTGGTAACTAGAGATCCCTCAGACCCTTTTAGTCAGTGTGGAAAATCTCTAGCAGTGGCGCC
CGAACAGGGACTTGAAAGCGAAAGGGAAACCAGAGGAGCTCTCTCGACGCAGGACTCGGCTTGCTGAAGC
GCGCACGGCAAGAGGCGAGGGGCGGCGACTGGTGAGTACGCCAAAAATTTTGACTAGCGGAGGCTAGAAG
GAGAGAGATGGGTGCGAGAGCGTCAGTATTAAGCGGGGGAGAATTAGATCGCGATGGGAAAAAATTCGGT
TAAGGCCAGGGGGAAAGAAAAAATATAAATTAAAACATATAGTATGGGCAAGCAGGGAGCTAGAACGATT
CGCAGTTAATCCTGGCCTGTTAGAAACATCAGAAGGCTGTAGACAAATACTGGGACAGCTACAACCATCC
CTTCAGACAGGATCAGAAGAACTTAGATCATTATATAATACAGTAGCAACCCTCTATTGTGTGCATCAAA
GGATAGAGATAAAAGACACCAAGGAAGCTTTAGACAAGATAGAGGAAGAGCAAAACAAAAGTAAGACCAC
CGCACAGCAAGCGGCCGCTGATCTTCAGACCTGGAGGAGGAGATATGAGGGACAATTGGAGAAGTGAATT
ATATAAATATAAAGTAGTAAAAATTGAACCATTAGGAGTAGCACCCACCAAGGCAAAGAGAAGAGTGGTG
CAGAGAGAAAAAAGAGCAGTGGGAATAGGAGCTTTGTTCCTTGGGTTCTTGGGAGCAGCAGGAAGCACTA
TGGGCGCAGCGTCAATGACGCTGACGGTACAGGCCAGACAATTATTGTCTGGTATAGTGCAGCAGCAGAA
CAATTTGCTGAGGGCTATTGAGGCGCAACAGCATCTGTTGCAACTCACAGTCTGGGGCATCAAGCAGCTC
CAGGCAAGAATCCTGGCTGTGGAAAGATACCTAAAGGATCAACAGCTCCTGGGGATTTGGGGTTGCTCTG
GAAAACTCATTTGCACCACTGCTGTGCCTTGGAATGCTAGTTGGAGTAATAAATCTCTGGAACAGATTTG
GAATCACACGACCTGGATGGAGTGGGACAGAGAAATTAACAATTACACAAGCTTAATACACTCCTTAATT
GAAGAATCGCAAAACCAGCAAGAAAAGAATGAACAAGAATTATTGGAATTAGATAAATGGGCAAGTTTGT
GGAATTGGTTTAACATAACAAATTGGCTGTGGTATATAAAATTATTCATAATGATAGTAGGAGGCTTGGT
AGGTTTAAGAATAGTTTTTGCTGTACTTTCTATAGTGAATAGAGTTAGGCAGGGATATTCACCATTATCG
TTTCAGACCCACCTCCCAACCCCGAGGGGACCCATGCATTGCATCTCAATTAGTCAGCAACCAGGTGTGG
AAAGTCCCCAGGCTCCCCAGCAGGCAGAAGTATGCAAAGCATGCGTCTCAATTAGTCAGCAACCATAGTC
CCGCCCCTAACTCCGCCCATCCCGCCCCTAACTCCGCCCAGTTCCGCCCATTCTCCGCCCCATGGCTGAC
TAATTTTTTTTATTTATGCAGAGGCCGAGGCCGCCTCGGCCTCTGAGCTATTCCAGAAGTAGTGAGGAGG
CTTTTTTGGAGGCCTAGGCTTTTGCAAAAAGCTTTCTAGAGGTACCACCGGAGCTTACCATGACCGAGTA
CAAGCCCACGGTGCGCCTCGCCACCCGCGACGACGTCCCCAGGGCCGTACGCACCCTCGCCGCCGCGTTC
GCCGACTACCCCGCCACGCGCCACACCGTCGATCCGGACCGCCACATCGAGCGGGTCACCGAGCTGCAAG
AACTCTTCCTCACGCGCGTCGGGCTCGACATCGGCAAGGTGTGGGTCGCGGACGACGGCGCCGCCGTGGC
GGTCTGGACCACGCCGGAGAGCGTCGAAGCGGGGGCGGTGTTCGCCGAGATCGGCCCGCGCATGGCCGAG
TTGAGCGGTTCCCGGCTGGCCGCGCAGCAACAGATGGAAGGCCTCCTGGCGCCGCACCGGCCCAAGGAGC
CCGCGTGGTTCCTGGCCACCGTCGGCGTCTCGCCCGACCACCAGGGCAAGGGTCTGGGCAGCGCCGTCGT
GCTCCCCGGAGTGGAGGCGGCCGAGCGCGCCGGGGTGCCCGCCTTCCTGGAGACCTCCGCGCCCCGCAAC
CTCCCCTTCTACGAGCGGCTCGGCTTCACCGTCACCGCCGACGTCGAGGTGCCCGAAGGACCGCGCACCT
GGTGCATGACCCGCAAGCCCGGTGCCAGTTAACGAATTCTAGATCTTGAGACAAATGGCAGTATTCATCC
ACAATTTTAAAAGAAAAGGGGGGATTGGGGGGTACAGTGCAGGGGAAAGAATAGTAGACATAATAGCAAC
AGACATACAAACTAAAGAATTACAAAAACAAATTACAAAAATTCAAAATTTTCGGGTTTATTACAGGGAC
AGCAGAGATCCACTTTGGCGCCGGCTCGAGGCCTGCAGGTGCAAAGATGGATAAAGTTTTAAACAGAGAG
GAATCTTTGCAGCTAATGGACCTTCTAGGTCTTGAAAGGAGTGGGAATTGGCTCCGGTGCCCGTCAGTGG
GCAGAGCGCACATCGCCCACAGTCCCCGAGAAGTTGGGGGGAGGGGTCGGCAATTGAACCGGTGCCTAGA
GAAGGTGGCGCGGGGTAAACTGGGAAAGTGATGTCGTGTACTGGCTCCGCCTTTTTCCCGAGGGTGGGGG
AGAACCGTATATAAGTGCAGTAGTCGCCGTGAACGTTCTTTTTCGCAACGGGTTTGCCGCCAGAACACAG
GTAAGTGCCGTGTGTGGTTCCCGCGGGCCTGGCCTCTTTACGGGTTATGGCCCTTGCGTGCCTTGAATTA
CTTCCACCTGGCTGCAGTACGTGATTCTTGATCCCGAGCTTCGGGTTGGAAGTGGGTGGGAGAGTTCGAG
GCCTTGCGCTTAAGGAGCCCCTTCGCCTCGTGCTTGAGTTGAGGCCTGGCCTGGGCGCTGGGGCCGCCGC
GTGCGAATCTGGTGGCACCTTCGCGCCTGTCTCGCTGCTTTCGATAAGTCTCTAGCCATTTAAAATTTTT
GATGACCTGCTGCGACGCTTTTTTTCTGGCAAGATAGTCTTGTAAATGCGGGCCAAGATCTGCACACTGG
TATTTCGGTTTTTGGGGCCGCGGGCGGCGACGGGGCCCGTGCGTCCCAGCGCACATGTTCGGCGAGGCGG
GGCCTGCGAGCGCGGCCACCGAGAATCGGACGGGGGTAGTCTCAAGCTGGCCGGCCTGCTCTGGTGCCTG
GCCTCGCGCCGCCGTGTATCGCCCCGCCCTGGGCGGCAAGGCTGGCCCGGTCGGCACCAGTTGCGTGAGC
GGAAAGATGGCCGCTTCCCGGCCCTGCTGCAGGGAGCTCAAAATGGAGGACGCGGCGCTCGGGAGAGCGG
GCGGGTGAGTCACCCACACAAAGGAAAAGGGCCTTTCCGTCCTCAGCCGTCGCTTCATGTGACTCCACGG
AGTACCGGGCGCCGTCCAGGCACCTCGATTAGTTCTCGAGCTTTTGGAGTACGTCGTCTTTAGGTTGGGG
GGAGGGGTTTTATGCGATGGAGTTTCCCCACACTGAGTGGGTGGAGACTGAAGTTAGGCCAGCTTGGCAC
TTGATGTAATTCTCCTTGGAATTTGCCCTTTTTGAGTTTGGATCTTGGTTCATTCTCAAGCCTCAGACAG
TGGTTCAAAGTTTTTTTCTTCCATTTCAGGTGTCGTGAGGCTAGCATCGATTGATCAACAAGTTTGTACA
AAAAAGTTGGCATGGACAATATGTCTATTACGAATACACCAACAAGTAATGATGCCTGTCTGAGCATTGT
GCATAGTTTGATGTGCCATAGACAAGGTGGAGAGAGTGAAACATTTGCAAAAAGAGCAATTGAAAGTTTG
GTAAAGAAGCTGAAGGAGAAAAAAGATGAATTGGATTCTTTAATAACAGCTATAACTACAAATGGAGCTC
ATCCTAGTAAATGTGTTACCATACAGAGAACATTGGATGGGAGGCTTCAGGTGGCTGGTCGGAAAGGATT
TCCTCATGTGATCTATGCCCGTCTCTGGAGGTGGCCTGATCTTCACAAAAATGAACTAAAACATGTTAAA
TATTGTCAGTATGCGTTTGACTTAAAATGTGATAGTGTCTGTGTGAATCCATATCACTACGAACGAGTTG
TATCACCTGGAATTGATCTCTCAGGATTAACACTGCAGAGTAATGCTCCATCAAGTATGATGGTGAAGGA
TGAATATGTGCATGACTTTGAGGGACAGCCATCGTTGTCCACTGAAGGACATTCAATTCAAACCATCCAG
CATCCACCAAGTAATCGTGCATCGACAGAGACATACAGCACCCCAGCTCTGTTAGCCCCATCTGAGTCTA
ATGCTACCAGCACTGCCAACTTTCCCAACATTCCTGTGGCTTCCACAAGTCAGCCTGCCAGTATACTGGG
GGGCAGCCATAGTGAAGGACTGTTGCAGATAGCATCAGGGCCTCAGCCAGGACAGCAGCAGAATGGATTT
ACTGGTCAGCCAGCTACTTACCATCATAACAGCACTACCACCTGGACTGGAAGTAGGACTGCACCATACA
CACCTAATTTGCCTCACCACCAAAACGGCCATCTTCAGCACCACCCGCCTATGCCGCCCCATCCCGGACA
TTACTGGCCTGTTCACAATGAGCTTGCATTCCAGCCTCCCATTTCCAATCATCCTGCTCCTGAGTATTGG
TGTTCCATTGCTTACTTTGAAATGGATGTTCAGGTAGGAGAGACATTTAAGGTTCCTTCAAGCTGCCCTA
TTGTTACTGTTGATGGATACGTGGACCCTTCTGGAGGAGATCGCTTTTGTTTGGGTCAACTCTCCAATGT
CCACAGGACAGAAGCCATTGAGAGAGCAAGGTTGCACATAGGCAAAGGTGTGCAGTTGGAATGTAAAGGT
GAAGGTGATGTTTGGGTCAGGTGCCTTAGTGACCACGCGGTCTTTGTACAGAGTTACTACTTAGACAGAG
AAGCTGGGCGTGCACCTGGAGATGCTGTTCATAAGATCTACCCAAGTGCATATATAAAGGTCTTTGATTT
GCGTCAGTGTCATCGACAGATGCAGCAGCAGGCGGCTACTGCACAAGCTGCAGCAGCTGCCCAGGCAGCA
GCCGTGGCAGGAAACATCCCTGGCCCAGGATCAGTAGGTGGAATAGCTCCAGCTATCAGTCTGTCAGCTG
CTGCTGGAATTGGTGTTGATGACCTTCGTCGCTTATGCATACTCAGGATGAGTTTTGTGAAAGGCTGGGG
ACCGGATTACCCAAGACAGAGCATCAAAGAAACACCTTGCTGGATTGAAATTCACTTACACCGGGCCCTC
CAGCTCCTAGACGAAGTACTTCATACCATGCCGATTGCAGACCCACAACCTTTAGACTGCCCAACTTTCT
TGTACAAAGTGGTTGATATCGGTAAGCCTATCCCTAACCCTCTCCTCGGTCTCGATTCTACGTAGTAATG
AACTAGTCCGTAACTTGAAAGTATTTCGATTTCTTGGCTTTATATATCTTGTGGAAAGGACGATCGTCAC
ACAGCCCGGTGTTGGGAACGCGTTAAGTCGACAATCAACCTCTGGATTACAAAATTTGTGAAAGATTGAC
TGGTATTCTTAACTATGTTGCTCCTTTTACGCTATGTGGATACGCTGCTTTAATGCCTTTGTATCATGCT
ATTGCTTCCCGTATGGCTTTCATTTTCTCCTCCTTGTATAAATCCTGGTTGCTGTCTCTTTATGAGGAGT
TGTGGCCCGTTGTCAGGCAACGTGGCGTGGTGTGCACTGTGTTTGCTGACGCAACCCCCACTGGTTGGGG
CATTGCCACCACCTGTCAGCTCCTTTCCGGGACTTTCGCTTTCCCCCTCCCTATTGCCACGGCGGAACTC
ATCGCCGCCTGCCTTGCCCGCTGCTGGACAGGGGCTCGGCTGTTGGGCACTGACAATTCCGTGGTGTTGT
CGGGGAAATCATCGTCCTTTCCTTGGCTGCTCGCCTGTGTTGCCACCTGGATTCTGCGCGGGACGTCCTT
CTGCTACGTCCCTTCGGCCCTCAATCCAGCGGACCTTCCTTCCCGCGGCCTGCTGCCGGCTCTGCGGCCT
CTTCCGCGTCTTCGCCTTCGCCCTCAGACGAGTCGGATCTCCCTTTGGGCCGCCTCCCCGCGTCGACTTT
AAGACCAATGACTTACAAGGCAGCTGTAGATCTTAGCCACTTTTTAAAAGAAAAGGGGGGACTGGAAGGG
CTAATTCACTCCCAACGAAGACAAGATCTGCTTTTTGCTTGTACTGGGTCTCTCTGGTTAGACCAGATCT
GAGCCTGGGAGCTCTCTGGCTAACTAGGGAACCCACTGCTTAAGCCTCAATAAAGCTTGCCTTGAGTGCT
TCAAGTAGTGTGTGCCCGTCTGTTGTGTGACTCTGGTAACTAGAGATCCCTCAGACCCTTTTAGTCAGTG
TGGAAAATCTCTAGCAGTACGTATAGTAGTTCATGTCATCTTATTATTCAGTATTTATAACTTGCAAAGA
AATGAATATCAGAGAGTGAGAGGAACTTGTTTATTGCAGCTTATAATGGTTACAAATAAAGCAATAGCAT
CACAAATTTCACAAATAAAGCATTTTTTTCACTGCATTCTAGTTGTGGTTTGTCCAAACTCATCAATGTA
TCTTATCATGTCTGGCTCTAGCTATCCCGCCCCTAACTCCGCCCATCCCGCCCCTAACTCCGCCCAGTTC
CGCCCATTCTCCGCCCCATGGCTGACTAATTTTTTTTATTTATGCAGAGGCCGAGGCCGCCTCGGCCTCT
GAGCTATTCCAGAAGTAGTGAGGAGGCTTTTTTGGAGGCCTAGGGACGTACCCAATTCGCCCTATAGTGA
GTCGTATTACGCGCGCTCACTGGCCGTCGTTTTACAACGTCGTGACTGGGAAAACCCTGGCGTTACCCAA
CTTAATCGCCTTGCAGCACATCCCCCTTTCGCCAGCTGGCGTAATAGCGAAGAGGCCCGCACCGATCGCC
CTTCCCAACAGTTGCGCAGCCTGAATGGCGAATGGG
[124 nt withheld, positions 7457-7580]
C
[91 nt withheld, positions 7582-7672]
A
[49 nt withheld, positions 7674-7722]
CCTTTGACGTTGGAGTCCACGTTCTTT
[37 nt withheld, positions 7750-7786]
ACCCTATCTCGGTCTATTCTTTTGATTTATAAGGGATTTTGCCGATTTCGGCCTATTGGTTAAAAAATGA
GCTGATTTAACAAAAATTTAACGCGAATTTTAACAAAATATTAACGCTTACAATTTAGGTGGCACTTTTC
GGGGAAATGTGCGCGGAACCCCTATTTGTTTATTTTTCTAAATACATTCAAATATGTATCCGCTCATGAG
ACAATAACCCTGATAAATGCTTCAATAATATTGAAAAAGGAAGAGTATGAGTATTCAACATTTCCGTGTC
GCCCTTATTCCCTTTTTTGCGGCATTTTGCCTTCCTGTTTTTGCTCACCCAGAAACGCTGGTGAAAGTAA
AAGATGCTGAAGATCAGTTGGGTGCACGAGTGGGTTACATCGAACTGGATCTCAACAGCGGTAAGATCCT
TGAGAGTTTTCGCCCCGAAGAACGTTTTCCAATGATGAGCACTTTTAAAGTTCTGCTATGTGGCGCGGTA
TTATCCCGTATTGACGCCGGGCAAGAGCAACTCGGTCGCCGCATACACTATTCTCAGAATGACTTGGTTG
AGTACTCACCAGTCACAGAAAAGCATCTTACGGATGGCATGACAGTAAGAGAATTATGCAGTGCTGCCAT
AACCATGAGTGATAACACTGCGGCCAACTTACTTCTGACAACGATCGGAGGACCGAAGGAGCTAACCGCT
TTTTTGCACAACATGGGGGATCATGTAACTCGCCTTGATCGTTGGGAACCGGAGCTGAATGAAGCCATAC
CAAACGACGAGCGTGACACCACGATGCCTGTAGCAATGGCAACAACGTTGCGCAAACTATTAACTGGCGA
ACTACTTACTCTAGCTTCCCGGCAACAATTAATAGACTGGATGGAGGCGGATAAAGTTGCAGGACCACTT
CTGCGCTCGGCCCTTCCGGCTGGCTGGTTTATTGCTGATAAATCTGGAGCCGGTGAGCGTGGGTCTCGCG
GTATCATTGCAGCACTGGGGCCAGATGGTAAGCCCTCCCGTATCGTAGTTATCTACACGACGGGGAGTCA
GGCAACTATGGATGAACGAAATAGACAGATCGCTGAGATAGGTGCCTCACTGATTAAGCATTGGTAACTG
TCAGACCAAGTTTACTCATATATACTTTAGATTGATTTAAAACTTCATTTTTAATTTAAAAGGATCTAGG
TGAAGATCCTTTTTGATAATCTCATGACCAAAATCCCTTAACGTGAGTTTTCGTTCCACTGAGCGTCAGA
CCCCGTAGAAAAGATCAAAGGATCTTCTTGAGATCCTTTTTTTCTGCGCGTAATCTGCTGCTTGCAAACA
AAAAAACCACCGCTACCAGCGGTGGTTTGTTTGCCGGATCAAGAGCTACCAACTCTTTTTCCGAAGGTAA
CTGGCTTCAGCAGAGCGCAGATACCAAATACTGTTCTTCTAGTGTAGCCGTAGTTAGGCCACCACTTCAA
GAACTCTGTAGCACCGCCTACATACCTCGCTCTGCTAATCCTGTTACCAGTGGCTGCTGCCAGTGGCGAT
AAGTCGTGTCTTACCGGGTTGGACTCAAGACGATAGTTACCGGATAAGGCGCAGCGGTCGGGCTGAACGG
GGGGTTCGTGCACACAGCCCAGCTTGGAGCGAACGACCTACACCGAACTGAGATACCTACAGCGTGAGCT
ATGAGAAAGCGCCACGCTTCCCGAAGGGAGAAAGGCGGACAGGTATCCGGTAAGCGGCAGGGTCGGAACA
GGAGAGCGCACGAGGGAGCTTCCAGGGGGAAACGCCTGGTATCTTTATAGTCCTGTCGGGTTTCGCCACC
TCTGACTTGAGCGTCGATTTTTGTGATGCTCGTCAGGGGGGCGGAGCCTATGGAAAAACGCCAGCAACGC
GGCCTTTTTACGGTTCCTGGCCTTTTGCTGGCCTTTTGCTCACATGTTCTTTCCTGCGTTATCCCCTGAT
TCTGTGGATAACCGTATTACCGCCTTTGAGTGAGCTGATACCGCTCGCCGCAGCCGAACGACCGAGCGCA
GCGAGTCAGTGAGCGAGGAAGCGGAAGAGCGCCCAATACGCAAACCGCCTCTCCCCGCGCGTTGGCCGAT
TCATTAATGCAGCTGGCACGACAGGTTTCCCGACTGGAAAGCGGGCAGTGAGCGCAACGCAATTAATGTG
AGTTAGCTCACTCATTAGGCACCCCAGGCTTTACACTTTATGCTTCCGGCTCGTATGTTGTGTGGAATTG
TGAGCGGATAACAATTTCACACAGGAAACAGCTATGACCATGATTACGCCAAGCGCGCAATTAACCCTCA
CTAAAGGGAACAAAAGCTGGAGCTGCAAGC
