>Addgene plasmid #144481 | TFORF3005 | depositor partial sequence | sequence record 285558 | Insert
ATCGATTGATCAACAAGTTTGTACAAAAAAGTTGGCATGGACAATATGTCTATTACGAATACACCAACAA
GTAATGATGCCTGTCTGAGCATTGTGCATAGTTTGATGTGCCATAGACAAGGTGGAGAGAGTGAAACATT
TGCAAAAAGAGCAATTGAAAGTTTGGTAAAGAAGCTGAAGGAGAAAAAAGATGAATTGGATTCTTTAATA
ACAGCTATAACTACAAATGGAGCTCATCCTAGTAAATGTGTTACCATACAGAGAACATTGGATGGGAGGC
TTCAGGTGGCTGGTCGGAAAGGATTTCCTCATGTGATCTATGCCCGTCTCTGGAGGTGGCCTGATCTTCA
CAAAAATGAACTAAAACATGTTAAATATTGTCAGTATGCGTTTGACTTAAAATGTGATAGTGTCTGTGTG
AATCCATATCACTACGAACGAGTTGTATCACCTGGAATTGATCTCTCAGGATTAACACTGCAGAGTAATG
CTCCATCAAGTATGATGGTGAAGGATGAATATGTGCATGACTTTGAGGGACAGCCATCGTTGTCCACTGA
AGGACATTCAATTCAAACCATCCAGCATCCACCAAGTAATCGTGCATCGACAGAGACATACAGCACCCCA
GCTCTGTTAGCCCCATCTGAGTCTAATGCTACCAGCACTGCCAACTTTCCCAACATTCCTGTGGCTTCCA
CAAGTCAGCCTGCCAGTATACTGGGGGGCAGCCATAGTGAAGGACTGTTGCAGATAGCATCAGGGCCTCA
GCCAGGACAGCAGCAGAATGGATTTACTGGTCAGCCAGCTACTTACCATCATAACAGCACTACCACCTGG
ACTGGAAGTAGGACTGCACCATACACACCTAATTTGCCTCACCACCAAAACGGCCATCTTCAGCACCACC
CGCCTATGCCGCCCCATCCCGGACATTACTGGCCTGTTCACAATGAGCTTGCATTCCAGCCTCCCATTTC
CAATCATCCTGCTCCTGAGTATTGGTGTTCCATTGCTTACTTTGAAATGGATGTTCAGGTAGGAGAGACA
TTTAAGGTTCCTTCAAGCTGCCCTATTGTTACTGTTGATGGATACGTGGACCCTTCTGGAGGAGATCGCT
TTTGTTTGGGTCAACTCTCCAATGTCCACAGGACAGAAGCCATTGAGAGAGCAAGGTTGCACATAGGCAA
AGGTGTGCAGTTGGAATGTAAAGGTGAAGGTGATGTTTGGGTCAGGTGCCTTAGTGACCACGCGGTCTTT
GTACAGAGTTACTACTTAGACAGAGAAGCTGGGCGTGCACCTGGAGATGCTGTTCATAAGATCTACCCAA
GTGCATATATAAAGGTCTTTGATTTGCGTCAGTGTCATCGACAGATGCAGCAGCAGGCGGCTACTGCACA
AGCTGCAGCAGCTGCCCAGGCAGCAGCCGTGGCAGGAAACATCCCTGGCCCAGGATCAGTAGGTGGAATA
GCTCCAGCTATCAGTCTGTCAGCTGCTGCTGGAATTGGTGTTGATGACCTTCGTCGCTTATGCATACTCA
GGATGAGTTTTGTGAAAGGCTGGGGACCGGATTACCCAAGACAGAGCATCAAAGAAACACCTTGCTGGAT
TGAAATTCACTTACACCGGGCCCTCCAGCTCCTAGACGAAGTACTTCATACCATGCCGATTGCAGACCCA
CAACCTTTAGACTGCCCAACTTTCTTGTACAAAGTGGTTGATATCGGTAAGCCTATCCCTAACCCTCTCC
TCGGTCTCGATTCTACGTAGTAATGAACTAGTCCGTAACTTGAAAGTATTTCGATTTCTTGGCTTTATAT
ATCTTGTGGAAAGGACGATCGTCACACAGCCCGGTGTTGGGA
