>Addgene plasmid #144481 | TFORF3005 | depositor partial sequence | sequence record 285559 | Barcode
TCGTCACACAGCCCGGTGTTGGGA
